>Addgene plasmid #238501 | PDZK1P1_pGCS1 | addgene full sequence | sequence record 472659 | Addgene NGS Result
TTGAGATCCTTTTTTTCTGCGCGTAATCTGCTGCTTGCAAACAAAAAAACCACCGCTACCAGCGGTGGTT
TGTTTGCCGGATCAAGAGCTACCAACTCTTTTTCCGAAGGTAACTGGCTTCAGCAGAGCGCAGATACCAA
ATACTGTTCTTCTAGTGTAGCCGTAGTTAGGCCACCACTTCAAGAACTCTGTAGCACCGCCTACATACCT
CGCTCTGCTAATCCTGTTACCAGTGGCTGCTGCCAGTGGCGATAAGTCGTGTCTTACCGGGTTGGACTCA
AGACGATAGTTACCGGATAAGGCGCAGCGGTCGGGCTGAACGGGGGGTTCGTGCACACAGCCCAGCTTGG
AGCGAACGACCTACACCGAACTGAGATACCTACAGCGTGAGCTATGAGAAAGCGCCACGCTTCCCGAAGG
GAGAAAGGCGGACAGGTATCCGGTAAGCGGCAGGGTCGGAACAGGAGAGCGCACGAGGGAGCTTCCAGGG
GGAAACGCCTGGTATCTTTATAGTCCTGTCGGGTTTCGCCACCTCTGACTTGAGCGTCGATTTTTGTGAT
GCTCGTCAGGGGGGCGGAGCCTATGGAAAAACGCCAGCAACGCGGCCTTTTTACGGTTCCTGGCCTTTTG
CTGGCCTTTTGCTCACATGTTCTTTCCTGCGTTATCCCCTGATTCTGTGGATAACCGTATTACCGCCTTT
GAGTGAGCTGATACCGCTCGCCGCAGCCGAACGACCGAGCGCAGCGAGTCAGTGAGCGAGGAAGCGGAAG
AGCGCCCAATACGCAAACCGCCTCTCCCCGCGCGTTGGCCGATTCATTAATGCAGCTGGCACGACAGGTT
TCCCGACTGGAAAGCGGGCAGTGAGCGCAACGCAATTAATGTGAGTTAGCTCACTCATTAGGCACCCCAG
GCTTTACACTTTATGCTCCCGGCTCGTATGTTGTGTGGAATTGTGAGCGGATAACAATTTCACACAGGAA
ACAGCTATGACCATGATTACGCCAAGCGCGCAATTAACCCTCACTAAAGGGAACAAAAGCTGGGTACCGG
GCCCAATGCATTGGCGCCGCGGCCGCGAATTAAAAAACCTCCCACACCTCCCCCTGAACCTGAAACATAA
AATGAATGCAATTGTTGTTGTTAACTTGTTTATTGCAGCTTATAATGGTTACAAATAAAGCAATAGCATC
ACAAATTTCACAAATAAAGCATTTTTTTCACTGCATTCTAGTTGTGGTTTGTCCAAACTCATCAATGTAT
CTTATCATGTCTGGATCTACGTAATACGACTCACTATAGTTCTAGAACCACTTTGTACAAGAAAGCTGGG
TGTTAATGGTATTTATTCTAGCAACCACAACATTGTTACAAAAGCACAATTTTAATAGGCTTATCTGCTA
AGATGCTTTTATAAGCAGCTGTCACCTATACAGAGTTATGAATCATCTTTGGTGCTCAAGGAACCTGTAG
AAGTAAGAGACATCATCATACAGAGAAATGTAGTTAAGTTGAAGCTTGGAAAAGATCACATGAAAAAAAT
CTAGCTCTTGCCTTATCTCTTCCTAAGTTAAGCATAAATTAGCCGTCTGCAATAGCCGCCTGTAAGACAA
ATGATAACAGAAGACAATCACACATGGTGAATGGTTTCCAGTGGAGTTTTTCTTCTAAAGAGACAGTAAA
CAGGTCGCAACTCATTCTTTGAGAAAGGATTCCTATTAAATACCCAGAAACAGCTATCAAATAAACAGCC
AAAGCTATTACTTGTTTTCATCACATCTCTGTATCTTCAGAATTGGAAGAAGAATGTGAGGCTGTACTGT
GGGCCCGTTCTTTTGCCATGTGCGAGTCATGCTTTGACTCCACCACTATTCCTTCTTTAGAATCTGGAGG
GGTGTCAAGTGGATCAGCCAGGGAGGAAACAATAGGGATTTTCTTAGCTTGGAAATAATCATAGGCCTTC
TTTCCACAGACTAGAAGTGTGACATTCTTCCCACTGCTCTGGATTCTATCCACCACCTTCTCATAGGGTT
CATCTAGCACATTCACCCCATTCACTTCAATGATGACATCCTCATCCTCTAGCCCAGCCAAGTCAGCAGG
ACCGCCCTTCTGTACCTCTTTGATGAATGAGCCTGGCAGACCCCGAATCGCATTTAAGTGAAAGCCATAG
CCATTTTCACCTTTAGCCAGCCTGCAGAGTTTAGGCTTATGATCTTCTTCCTCTGTAGTATCTGGTGGAC
TTGAGACTTCCAGAGAAGTGGGAGTAGGAGCTGGAGCCTCCTTGACAGAGCCATTGGGCAGTTCTTGACT
TTGATAGTAGAGAAATGGAGAAAAATGAGCCAGTCTGTACATGTTGTCCGTCTCTTTGTCTACCACCAAC
AGTGAAGTCTGATCTCCACCCTTTCTAATCATTTCTACCACACTGTCATGATCCAGGGTTTCCACAGACT
CGCCGTTGACAGCAACTACCAGATCATTGTTCTTCAAGCCAGCCTCCTCTGCTGGACTTCCAGAATCTAT
GTCCTTGATGATTTGACCTTTCTGTTCTGAGCCTGCCCTCAGATAGAAACCATAGCCATTGCTTCCTTTC
TTCATCTCCACAATTCGGGGCTGGTGGGGTAACAGTTTCAAACTGGCTGTTTCTCTTTTGAATTGTATCT
TCTGCTCAACATGACGCTTGTCAGTTTCTTTGTCCACCAGCAGGAACATGACACGGCTTCCTGACTTCTT
CACCTTTTCAACCACTTCCTCATGGCTGGCATCCTCTACATTCTCTCCATTCACTTCAATCAAGTGATCA
TCAGCCAGAACTCCAGCTCTCATAGCCACACCTTGAGGTGTAATATCAGTCATGTATACCCCCTTTTTAC
CTTGGACAGTTTTCAGAGAGAAGCCATGGCTGCCTCCCTCCTTCACGAGATAGCAGAGCCGGGGCTGGGT
CCAAGTTTGCACACCTCCATTCATCACAGGGGAAAGTATATTATCACTCAAACCTTGCTCCTTCTGACTT
TGACCCAACTCTTTCAAGTCCACCCGTGTTTTCACTGCTTTCTCATAGGAATCCCCATCCAGAACTAGTA
AAGTCACTGAATTCCCACTCTTTCTGACCAGATCCACAACCTAGCCTGCTTTTTTGTACAAACTTGTGGC
CGGCCGGATCCTGCAAAAAGAACAAGTAGCTTGTATTCTATAGTGTCACCTAAATCAAGCTTGCTCCGAC
GTCCCCAGGCAGAATGGCGGTTCCCTAAACGAGCATTGCTTATATAGACCTCCCATTAGGCACGCCTACC
GCCCATTTACGTCAATGGAACGCCCATTTGCGTCATTGCCCCTCCCCATTGACGTCAATGGGGATGTACT
TGGCAGCCATCGCGGGCCATTTACCGCCATTGACGTCAATGGGAGTACTGCCAATGTACCCTGGCGTACT
TCCAATAGTAATGTACTTGCCAAGTTACTATTAATAGATATTGATGTACTGCCAAGTGGGCCATTTACCG
TCATTGACGTCAATAGGGGGCGTGAGAACGGATATGAATGGGCAATGAGCCATCCCATTGACGTCAATGG
TGGGTGGTCCTATTGACGTCAATGGGCATTGAGCCAGGCGGGCCATTTACCGTAATTGACGTCAATGGGG
GAGGCGCCATATACGTCAATAGGACCGCCCATATGACGTCAATAGGAAAGACCATATATAGAGACCATTG
ACGTCAATGGGGGAGTGGCTATGGGCGGTATTAGGAAGCCCCATATATGGTATATGGGACCGCCCATTGG
GAGGGGCTATCTACGTCAATAGGAAAACCCATATATGGAATACTATATGGCATAGGGCCAATACATAGTA
TTGAACCTGGCCAATAGCCATATTGGCATAGGGCCATATTGGATATTGCCTATATATTGATCCTGGCATA
TAGCCAATATGGCCGCCATTATTGGCACCATGCCAATTCAATATGGCGGACTTGGCACAGGGCCAAGACC
CCTCCTCAAACTTGGCACCGTGCCAAGTAGACCCCTCCCCAGTTGGCACAGTGCCAGGTCCGCCATATTG
AATTGGCATGGTGCCAAGTCCGCCATATTGAATTGGCTGGGGTCCAGATCCACCATATTGAATTGGCACG
AGTCCATATACGCCATATTGAATTGGCACAGGTCCAGATCCACCATATTGAATTGGCATGAGTCCATATA
CGCCATATTGAATTGGCGGTCGACTGGCGTAATAGCGAAGAGGCCCGCACCGATCGCCCTTCCCAACAGT
TGCGCAGCCTGAATGGCGAATGGG
[124 nt withheld, positions 4295-4418]
C
[91 nt withheld, positions 4420-4510]
A
[49 nt withheld, positions 4512-4560]
CCTTTGACGTTGGAGTCCACGTTCTTT
[37 nt withheld, positions 4588-4624]
ACCCTATCTCGGTCTATTCTTTTGATTTATAAGGGATTTTGCCGATTTCGGCCTATTGGTTAAAAAATGA
GCTGATTTAACAAAAATTTAACGCGAATTTTAACAAAATATTAACGCTTACAATTTAGGTGGCACTTTTC
GGGGAAATGTGCGCGGAACCCCTATTTGTTTATTTTTCTAAATACATTCAAATATGTATCCGCTCATGAG
ACAATAACCCTGATAAATGCTTCAATAATATTGAAAAAGGAAGAGTATGAGTATTCAACATTTCCGTGTC
GCCCTTATTCCCTTTTTTGCGGCATTTTGCCTTCCTGTTTTTGCTCACCCAGAAACGCTGGTGAAAGTAA
AAGATGCTGAAGATCAGTTGGGTGCACGAGTGGGTTACATCGAACTGGATCTCAACAGCGGTAAGATCCT
TGAGAGTTTTCGCCCCGAAGAACGTTTTCCAATGATGAGCACTTTTAAAGTTCTGCTATGTGGCGCGGTA
TTATCCCGTATTGACGCCGGGCAAGAGCAACTCGGTCGCCGCATACACTATTCTCAGAATGACTTGGTTG
AGTACTCACCAGTCACAGAAAAGCATCTTACGGATGGCATGACAGTAAGAGAATTATGCAGTGCTGCCAT
AACCATGAGTGATAACACTGCGGCCAACTTACTTCTGACAACGATCGGAGGACCGAAGGAGCTAACCGCT
TTTTTGCACAACATGGGGGATCATGTAACTCGCCTTGATCGTTGGGAACCGGAGCTGAATGAAGCCATAC
CAAACGACGAGCGTGACACCACGATGCCTGTAGCAATGGCAACAACGTTGCGCAAACTATTAACTGGCGA
ACTACTTACTCTAGCTTCCCGGCAACAATTAATAGACTGGATGGAGGCGGATAAAGTTGCAGGACCACTT
CTGCGCTCGGCCCTTCCGGCTGGCTGGTTTATTGCTGATAAATCTGGAGCCGGTGAGCGTGGGTCTCGCG
GTATCATTGCAGCACTGGGGCCAGATGGTAAGCCCTCCCGTATCGTAGTTATCTACACGACGGGGAGTCA
GGCAACTATGGATGAACGAAATAGACAGATCGCTGAGATAGGTGCCTCACTGATTAAGCATTGGTAACTG
TCAGACCAAGTTTACTCATATATACTTTAGATTGATTTAAAACTTCATTTTTAATTTAAAAGGATCTAGG
TGAAGATCCTTTTTGATAATCTCATGACCAAAATCCCTTAACGTGAGTTTTCGTTCCACTGAGCGTCAGA
CCCCGTAGAAAAGATCAAAGGATCTTC
Features (pLannotate 1.2.2; 17 found; start..end, strand, type, name):
      1..589     +  rep_origin     ori: high-copy-number ColE1/pMB1/pBR322/pUC origin of replication
    772..864     +  CDS            lacI (fragment): lac repressor; lacI; The lac repressor binds to the lac operator to inhibit transcription in E. coli. This inhibition can be relieved by adding lactose or isopropyl-β-D-thiogalactopyranoside (IPTG).
    877..898     +  protein_bind   CAP binding site: CAP binding activates transcription in the presence of cAMP. E. coli catabolite activator protein
    913..943     +  promoter       lac promoter: promoter for the E. coli lac operon
    951..967     +  protein_bind   lac operator: The lac repressor binds to the lac operator to inhibit transcription in E. coli. This inhibition can be relieved by adding lactose or isopropyl-β-D-thiogalactopyranoside (IPTG). lac repressor encoded by lacI
   1012..1030    +  promoter       T3 promoter: promoter for bacteriophage T3 RNA polymerase
   1143..1277    +  polyA_signal   SV40 poly(A) signal: SV40 polyadenylation signal
   1282..1299    +  promoter       T7 promoter (fragment): promoter for bacteriophage T7 RNA polymerase
   1307..1331    +  protein_bind   attB2: mutant version of attB; recombination site for the Gateway® BP reaction BP Clonase™
   1774..3120    -  CDS            PDZK1 (fragment): NHRF3_HUMAN - Also known as CAP70, NHERF3, PDZD1. Experimental evidence at protein level: Swiss-Prot protein existence level 1. A scaffold protein that connects plasma membrane proteins and regulatory components, regulating their surface expression in epithelial cells apical domains. May be involved in the coordination of a diverse range of regulatory processes for ion transport and second messenger cascades. In complex with SLC9A3R1, may cluster proteins that are functionally dependent in a mutual fashion and modulate the trafficking and the activity of the associated membrane proteins. May p
   3123..3147    -  protein_bind   attB1: mutant version of attB; recombination site for the Gateway® BP reaction BP Clonase™
   3187..3205    -  promoter       SP6 promoter: promoter for bacteriophage SP6 RNA polymerase
   3240..4217    -  promoter       CMV IE94 promoter: enhancer/promoter region of simian cytomegalovirus major immediate early transcription unit IE94
   4224..4290    +  CDS            lacZα (fragment): LacZα fragment of β-galactosidase; lacZ fragment
   4295..4723    +  rep_origin     f1 ori (sequence partly withheld): f1 bacteriophage origin of replication; arrow indicates direction of (+) strand synthesis
   4776..4880    +  promoter       AmpR promoter: bla
   4881..5741    +  CDS            AmpR: β-lactamase; bla; confers resistance to ampicillin, carbenicillin, and related antibiotics
