[The description below was written by a language model from this plasmid's Addgene catalogue record and pLannotate feature annotations shown in this document.]
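Description:
PDZK1P1_pGCS1 is a 5.9 kb Gateway expression clone in the pGCS1 backbone, catalogued as a mammalian expression vector but deposited for producing in vitro transcribed (IVT) mRNA of a human gene. It is propagated in E. coli as a high-copy plasmid from a ColE1/pUC-type origin and selected with ampicillin through the β-lactamase (AmpR) cassette. An f1 phage origin is also present, along with remnants of a lac region (lacI and lacZα fragments, CAP site, lac promoter and operator) that appear to be leftovers of the cloning-vector lineage.

The insert is human PDZK1P1 (also known as PDZK1P2), a paralog of the scaffold protein gene PDZK1, which explains why the automated annotation labels the coding region as a PDZK1 fragment. According to the record, the insert was synthesized from transcript models based on long-read Iso-Seq data and introduced by Gateway cloning, and it sits between attB1 and attB2 sites. On the bottom strand of the sequenced record, a simian CMV IE94 enhancer/promoter is followed by an SP6 promoter, attB1, the insert, attB2 and an SV40 polyadenylation signal. This layout allows RNA polymerase II expression after transfection into vertebrate cells. It also allows SP6 polymerase to synthesize sense-strand mRNA in vitro, with the SV40 signal lying downstream in the transcript. T7 (partial) and T3 promoters lie beyond the 3′ end of the insert, facing back toward it, so they could yield antisense transcripts.

The associated work concerns gene expansions contributing to human brain evolution. The construct therefore fits a set of clones for testing human duplicated genes by mRNA delivery, although the record does not specify the recipient system.
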