Addgene plasmid #238501: PDZK1P1_pGCS1
Purpose: IVT mRNA of human gene
Depositing lab: Megan Dennis. Depositing organization: University of California, Davis. Publication: Gene expansions contributing to human brain evolution. Soto DC, Uribe-Salazar JM, Kaya G, Valdarrago R, Sekar A, Haghani NK, Hino K, La GN, Mariano NAF, Ingamells C, Baraban AE, Turner TN, Green ED, Simo S, Quon G, Andres AM, Dennis MY. bioRxiv [Preprint]. 2024 Sep 26:2024.09.26.615256. doi: 10.1101/2024.09.26.615256. PubMed 39386494.
Backbone
  Vector backbone: pGCS1
  Vector type: Mammalian Expression
Growth in bacteria
  Bacterial resistance: Ampicillin, 100 μg/mL
  Growth temperature: 37°C
  Growth strain: DH5alpha
  Copy number: High Copy
Gene/Insert
  Gene/Insert name: PDZK1P1
  Species: H. sapiens (human)
  Entrez Gene: PDZK1P1 (a.k.a. PDZK1P2)
  Cloning method: Gateway Cloning
  Sequencing primers: 5′ SP6
Resource information
  A portion of this plasmid was derived from a plasmid made by: Synthesized original insert through Twist Biosciences using transcript Iso-Seq data from ENCODE (GenBank ENCFF158KCA; ENCFF939EUU)
Terms and licenses: Academic/Nonprofit Terms; Industry Terms: Not Available to Industry
Depositor comments: Please visit https://doi.org/10.1101/2024.09.26.615256 for bioRxiv preprint.
How to cite: PDZK1P1_pGCS1 was a gift from Megan Dennis (Addgene plasmid # 238501 ; http://n2t.net/addgene:238501 ; RRID:Addgene_238501)
